>Addgene plasmid #197777 | pMC-9-ZmUbi-11 | addgene full sequence | sequence record 391101 | Addgene NGS Result
GTCAGTGAGCGAGGAAGCGGAAGAGCGCCCAATACGCAAACCGCCTCTCCCCGCGCGTTGGCCGATTCAT
TAATCACTCTGTGGTCTCAGCTTGTCATGGGTCGTTTAAGCTGCCGATGTGCCTGCGTCGTCTGGTGCCC
TCTCTCCATATGGAGGTTGTCAAAGTATCTGCTGTTCGTGTCATGAGTCGTGTCAGTGTTGGTTTAATAA
TGGACCGGTTGTGTTGTGTGTGCGTACTACCCAGAACTATGACAAATCATGAATAAGTTTGATGTTTGAA
ATTAAAGCCTGTGCTCATTATGTTCTGTCTTTCAGTTGTCTCCTAATATTTGCCTGCAGGTACTGGCTAT
CTACCGTTTCTTACTTAGGAGGTGTTTGAATGCACTAAAACTAATAGTTAGTGGCTAAAATTAGTTAAAA
CATCCAAACACCATAGCTAATAGTTGAACTATTAGCTATTTTTGGAAAATTAGTTAATAGTGAGGTAGTT
ATTTGTTAGCTAGCTAATTCAACTAACAATTTTTAGCCAACTAACAATTAGTTTCAGTGCATTCAAACAC
CCCCTTAATGTTAACGTGGTTCTATCTACCGTGTCCTAATATATGGTTGATTGTTCGGTTTGTTGCTATG
CTATTGGGTTCTGATTGCTGCTAGTTCTTGCTGAATCCAGAAGTTCTCGTAGTATAGCTCAGATTCATAT
TATTTATTTGAGTGATAAGTGATCCAGGTTATTACTATGTTAGCTAGGTTTTTTTTACAAGGATAAATTA
TCTGTGATCATAATTCTTATGAAAGCTTTATGTTTCCTGGAGGCAGTGGCATGCAATGCATGACAGCAAC
TTGATCACACCAGCTGAGGTAGATACGGTAACAAGGTTCTTAAATCTGTTCACCAAATCATTGGAGAACA
CACATACACATTCTTGCCAGTCTTGGTTAGAGAAATTTCATGACAAAATGCCAAAGCTGTCTTGACTCTT
CACTTTTGGCCATGAGTCGTGACTTAGTTTGGTTTAATGGACCGGTTCTCCTAGCTTGCGCTTGAGACCA
CGAAGTGGCTCTTCAGTGGACGAAAGGGCCTCGTGATACGCCTATTTTTATAGGTTAATGTCATGATAAT
AATGGTTTCTTAGACGTCAGGTGGCACTTTTCGGGGAAATGTGCGCGGAACCCCTATTTGTTTATTTTTC
TAAATACATTCAAATATGTATCCGCTCATGAGACAATAACCCTGATAAATGCTTCAATAATATTGAAAAA
GGAAGAGTATGCGCTCACGCAACTGGTCCAGAACCTTGACCGAACGCAGCGGTGGTAACGGCGCAGTGGC
GGTTTTCATGGCTTGTTATGACTGTTTTTTTTTGGGGTACAGTCTATGCCTCGGGCATCCAAGCAGCAAG
CGCGTTACGCCGTGGGTCGATGTTTGATGTTATGGAGCAGCAACGATGTTACGCAGCAGGGCAGTCGCCC
TAAAACAAAGTTAAACATCATGAGGGAAGCGGTGATCGCCGAAGTATCGACTCAACTATCAGAGGTAGTT
GGCGTCATCGAGCGCCATCTCGAACCGACGTTGCTGGCCGTACATTTGTACGGCTCCGCAGTGGATGGCG
GCCTGAAGCCACACAGCGATATTGATTTGCTGGTTACGGTGACCGTAAGGCTTGATGAAACAACGCGGCG
AGCTTTGATCAACGACCTTTTGGAAACTTCGGCTTCCCCTGGAGAGAGCGAGATTCTCCGCGCTGTAGAA
GTCACCATTGTTGTGCACGACGACATCATTCCGTGGCGTTATCCAGCTAAGCGCGAACTGCAATTTGGAG
AATGGCAGCGCAATGACATTCTTGCAGGTATCTTCGAGCCAGCCACGATCGACATTGATCTGGCTATCTT
GCTGACAAAAGCAAGAGAACATAGCGTTGCCTTGGTAGGTCCAGCGGCGGAGGAACTCTTTGATCCGGTT
CCTGAACAGGATCTATTTGAGGCGCTAAATGAAACCTTAACGCTATGGAACTCGCCGCCCGACTGGGCTG
GCGATGAGCGAAATGTAGTGCTTACGTTGTCCCGCATTTGGTACAGCGCAGTAACCGGCAAAATCGCGCC
GAAGGATGTCGCTGCCGACTGGGCAATGGAGCGCCTGCCGGCCCAGTATCAGCCCGTCATACTTGAAGCT
AGACAGGCTTATCTTGGACAAGAAGAAGATCGCTTGGCCTCGCGCGCAGATCAGTTGGAAGAATTTGTCC
ATTACGTAAAAGGCGAGATCACCAAGGTAGTCGGCAAATAACTGTCAGACCAAGTTTACTCATATATACT
TTAGATTGATTTAAAACTTCATTTTTAATTTAAAAGGATCTAGGTGAAGATCCTTTTTGATAATCTCATG
ACCAAAATCCCTTAACGTGAGTTTTCGTTCCACTGAGCGTCAGACCCCGTAGAAAAGATCAAAGGATCTT
CTTGAGATCCTTTTTTTCTGCGCGTAATCTGCTGCTTGCAAACAAAAAAACCACCGCTACCAGCGGTGGT
TTGTTTGCCGGATCAAGAGCTACCAACTCTTTTTCCGAAGGTAACTGGCTTCAGCAGAGCGCAGATACCA
AATACTGTTCTTCTAGTGTAGCCGTAGTTAGGCCACCACTTCAAGAACTCTGTAGCACCGCCTACATACC
TCGCTCTGCTAATCCTGTTACCAGTGGCTGCTGCCAGTGGCGATAAGTCGTGTCTTACCGGGTTGGACTC
AAGACGATAGTTACCGGATAAGGCGCAGCGGTCGGGCTGAACGGGGGGTTCGTGCACACAGCCCAGCTTG
GAGCGAACGACCTACACCGAACTGAGATACCTACAGCGTGAGCTATGAGAAAGCGCCACGCTTCCCGAAG
GGAGAAAGGCGGACAGGTATCCGGTAAGCGGCAGGGTCGGAACAGGAGAGCGCACGAGGGAGCTTCCAGG
GGGAAACGCCTGGTATCTTTATAGTCCTGTCGGGTTTCGCCACCTCTGACTTGAGCGTCGATTTTTGTGA
TGCTCGTCAGGGGGGCGGAGCCTATGGAAAAACGCCAGCAACGCGGCCTTTTTACGGTTCCTGGCCTTTT
GCTGGCCTTTTGCTCACATGTTCTTTCCTGCGTTATCCCCTGATTCTGTGGATAACCGTATTACCGCCTT
TGAGTGAGCTGATACCGCTCGCCGCAGCCGAACGACCGAGCGCAGCGA
Features (pLannotate 1.2.2; 7 found; start..end, strand, type, name):
      1..23      +  rep_origin     RSF ori (fragment): Plasmids containing the RSF 1030 origin of replication can be propagated in E. coli cells that contain additional plasmids with compatible origins.
     25..74      +  CDS            lacI (fragment): lac repressor; lacI; The lac repressor binds to the lac operator to inhibit transcription in E. coli. This inhibition can be relieved by adding lactose or isopropyl-β-D-thiogalactopyranoside (IPTG).
   1164..1268    +  promoter       AmpR promoter: bla
   1259..1339    -  CDS            int (fragment): INT2_ECOLX - Protein inferred from homology: Swiss-Prot protein existence level 3. Putative integrase believed to be involved in the insertion of antibiotic resistance genes into plasmids and transposons. From Escherichia coli.
   1427..1483    +  CDS            GmR (fragment): gentamycin acetyltransferase; aacC1; confers resistance to gentamycin
   1490..2278    +  CDS            aadA: S3AD_ECOLX - Experimental evidence at protein level: Swiss-Prot protein existence level 1. Mediates bacterial resistance to the antibiotics streptomycin and spectinomycin. From Escherichia coli.
   2452..3040    +  rep_origin     ori: high-copy-number ColE1/pMB1/pBR322/pUC origin of replication
