[The description below was written by a language model from this plasmid's Addgene catalogue record and pLannotate feature annotations shown in this document.]
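Description:
pMC-9-ZmUbi-11 is a Level 0 Phytobrick (MoClo) part plasmid from a modular toolkit for plant genome engineering. It stores a single standardized DNA part rather than a complete expression unit. The backbone is a self-made part acceptor, pMC-9-ccdB-11. From that name, the insert appears to have replaced a ccdB counterselection cassette, and the "9" and "11" presumably refer to the flanking assembly positions or overhangs in the toolkit's scheme, although the record does not define them. The plasmid is about 3.2 kb and is maintained in E. coli from a high-copy ColE1/pUC-type origin. Selection is with spectinomycin through an aadA gene, which lies downstream of an AmpR (bla) promoter. The short annotated fragments of an integrase, a gentamicin acetyltransferase, lacI and an RSF origin are too small to be functional. They are most likely remnants of the resistance cassette's source or spurious similarity matches.

The payload is a 945 bp terminator from the Zea mays ubiquitin gene (ZmUbi). The automated feature table does not annotate it, but the unannotated stretch of roughly 1.1 kb between the lacI fragment and the AmpR promoter is about the right size to contain it. The exact cloning sites are not recorded. The plasmid has no promoter, coding sequence or plant selectable marker of its own, so despite its "plant expression" classification it is a donor of a 3′ regulatory element. In typical MoClo-style use, Type IIS restriction–ligation (Golden Gate) assembly would combine this terminator with promoter and coding-sequence parts to build transcription units. A maize-derived terminator would be a natural choice for transgenes in monocot crops, though the record states no specific application.
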