Addgene plasmid #197777: pMC-9-ZmUbi-11
Purpose: Phytobrick (MoClo) Level 0 Part
Depositing lab: Daniel Voytas. Depositing organization: University of Minnesota. Publication: An extensible vector toolkit and parts library for advanced engineering of plant genomes. Chamness JC, Kumar J, Cruz AJ, Rhuby E, Holum MJ, Cody JP, Tibebu R, Gamo ME, Starker CG, Zhang F, Voytas DF. Plant Genome. 2023 Mar 9:e20312. doi: 10.1002/tpg2.20312. PubMed 36896468.
Backbone
  Vector backbone: pMC-9-ccdB-11
  Backbone manufacturer: Self-made
  Vector type: Plant Expression
Growth in bacteria
  Bacterial resistance: Spectinomycin, 50 μg/mL
  Growth temperature: 37°C
  Growth strain: DH5alpha
  Copy number: High Copy
Gene/Insert
  Gene/Insert name: ZmUbi terminator
  Species: Zea mays
  Insert size (bp): 945
  Cloning method: Restriction Enzyme; 5′ cloning site Unknown (unknown if destroyed)
Terms and licenses: Academic/Nonprofit Terms; Industry Terms: Not Available to Industry
Depositor comments: Please visit https://doi.org/10.1101/2022.10.15.511792 for bioRxiv preprint.
How to cite: pMC-9-ZmUbi-11 was a gift from Daniel Voytas (Addgene plasmid # 197777 ; http://n2t.net/addgene:197777 ; RRID:Addgene_197777)
